>Addgene plasmid #184927 | pMito-Electra2 | addgene full sequence | sequence record 368357 | Addgene NGS Result
GTCCCCAGGCTCCCCAGCAGGCAGAAGTATGCAAAGCATGCATCTCAATTAGTCAGCAACCAGGTGTGGA
AAGTCCCCAGGCTCCCCAGCAGGCAGAAGTATGCAAAGCATGCATCTCAATTAGTCAGCAACCATAGTCC
CGCCCCTAACTCCGCCCATCCCGCCCCTAACTCCGCCCAGTTCCGCCCATTCTCCGCCCCATGGCTGACT
AATTTTTTTTATTTATGCAGAGGCCGAGGCCGCCTCGGCCTCTGAGCTATTCCAGAAGTAGTGAGGAGGC
TTTTTTGGAGGCCTAGGCTTTTGCAAAGATCGATCAAGAGACAGGATGAGGATCGTTTCGCATGATTGAA
CAAGATGGATTGCACGCAGGTTCTCCGGCCGCTTGGGTGGAGAGGCTATTCGGCTATGACTGGGCACAAC
AGACAATCGGCTGCTCTGATGCCGCCGTGTTCCGGCTGTCAGCGCAGGGGCGCCCGGTTCTTTTTGTCAA
GACCGACCTGTCCGGTGCCCTGAATGAACTGCAAGACGAGGCAGCGCGGCTATCGTGGCTGGCCACGACG
GGCGTTCCTTGCGCAGCTGTGCTCGACGTTGTCACTGAAGCGGGAAGGGACTGGCTGCTATTGGGCGAAG
TGCCGGGGCAGGATCTCCTGTCATCTCACCTTGCTCCTGCCGAGAAAGTATCCATCATGGCTGATGCAAT
GCGGCGGCTGCATACGCTTGATCCGGCTACCTGCCCATTCGACCACCAAGCGAAACATCGCATCGAGCGA
GCACGTACTCGGATGGAAGCCGGTCTTGTCGATCAGGATGATCTGGACGAAGAGCATCAGGGGCTCGCGC
CAGCCGAACTGTTCGCCAGGCTCAAGGCGAGCATGCCCGACGGCGAGGATCTCGTCGTGACCCATGGCGA
TGCCTGCTTGCCGAATATCATGGTGGAAAATGGCCGCTTTTCTGGATTCATCGACTGTGGCCGGCTGGGT
GTGGCGGACCGCTATCAGGACATAGCGTTGGCTACCCGTGATATTGCTGAAGAGCTTGGCGGCGAATGGG
CTGACCGCTTCCTCGTGCTTTACGGTATCGCCGCTCCCGATTCGCAGCGCATCGCCTTCTATCGCCTTCT
TGACGAGTTCTTCTGAGCGGGACTCTGGGGTTCGAAATGACCGACCAAGCGACGCCCAACCTGCCATCAC
GAGATTTCGATTCCACCGCCGCCTTCTATGAAAGGTTGGGCTTCGGAATCGTTTTCCGGGACGCCGGCTG
GATGATCCTCCAGCGCGGGGATCTCATGCTGGAGTTCTTCGCCCACCCTAGGGGGAGGCTAACTGAAACA
CGGAAGGAGACAATACCGGAAGGAACCCGCGCTATGACGGCAATAAAAAGACAGAATAAAACGCACGGTG
TTGGGTCGTTTGTTCATAAACGCGGGGTTCGGTCCCAGGGCTGGCACTCTGTCGATACCCCACCGAGACC
CCATTGGGGCCAATACGCCCGCGTTTCTTCCTTTTCCCCACCCCACCCCCCAAGTTCGGGTGAAGGCCCA
GGGCTCGCAGCCAACGTCGGGGCGGCAGGCCCTGCCATAGCCTCAGGTTACTCATATATACTTTAGATTG
ATTTAAAACTTCATTTTTAATTTAAAAGGATCTAGGTGAAGATCCTTTTTGATAATCTCATGACCAAAAT
CCCTTAACGTGAGTTTTCGTTCCACTGAGCGTCAGACCCCGTAGAAAAGATCAAAGGATCTTCTTGAGAT
CCTTTTTTTCTGCGCGTAATCTGCTGCTTGCAAACAAAAAAACCACCGCTACCAGCGGTGGTTTGTTTGC
CGGATCAAGAGCTACCAACTCTTTTTCCGAAGGTAACTGGCTTCAGCAGAGCGCAGATACCAAATACTGT
TCTTCTAGTGTAGCCGTAGTTAGGCCACCACTTCAAGAACTCTGTAGCACCGCCTACATACCTCGCTCTG
CTAATCCTGTTACCAGTGGCTGCTGCCAGTGGCGATAAGTCGTGTCTTACCGGGTTGGACTCAAGACGAT
AGTTACCGGATAAGGCGCAGCGGTCGGGCTGAACGGGGGGTTCGTGCACACAGCCCAGCTTGGAGCGAAC
GACCTACACCGAACTGAGATACCTACAGCGTGAGCTATGAGAAAGCGCCACGCTTCCCGAAGGGAGAAAG
GCGGACAGGTATCCGGTAAGCGGCAGGGTCGGAACAGGAGAGCGCACGAGGGAGCTTCCAGGGGGAAACG
CCTGGTATCTTTATAGTCCTGTCGGGTTTCGCCACCTCTGACTTGAGCGTCGATTTTTGTGATGCTCGTC
AGGGGGGCGGAGCCTATGGAAAAACGCCAGCAACGCGGCCTTTTTACGGTTCCTGGCCTTTTGCTGGCCT
TTTGCTCACATGTTCTTTCCTGCGTTATCCCCTGATTCTGTGGATAACCGTATTACCGCCATGCATTAGT
TATTAATAGTAATCAATTACGGGGTCATTAGTTCATAGCCCATATATGGAGTTCCGCGTTACATAACTTA
CGGTAAATGGCCCGCCTGGCTGACCGCCCAACGACCCCCGCCCATTGACGTCAATAATGACGTATGTTCC
CATAGTAACGCCAATAGGGACTTTCCATTGACGTCAATGGGTGGAGTATTTACGGTAAACTGCCCACTTG
GCAGTACATCAAGTGTATCATATGCCAAGTACGCCCCCTATTGACGTCAATGACGGTAAATGGCCCGCCT
GGCATTATGCCCAGTACATGACCTTATGGGACTTTCCTACTTGGCAGTACATCTACGTATTAGTCATCGC
TATTACCATGGTGATGCGGTTTTGGCAGTACATCAATGGGCGTGGATAGCGGTTTGACTCACGGGGATTT
CCAAGTCTCCACCCCATTGACGTCAATGGGAGTTTGTTTTGGCACCAAAATCAACGGGACTTTCCAAAAT
GTCGTAACAACTCCGCCCCATTGACGCAAATGGGCGGTAGGCGTGTACGGTGGGAGGTCTATATAAGCAG
AGCTGGTTTAGTGAACCGTCAGATCCGCTAGCATGTCCGTCCTGACGCCGCTGCTGCTGCGGGGCTTGAC
AGGCTCGGCCCGGCGGCTCCCAGTGCCGCGCGCCAAGATCCATTCGTTGGGGGATCCACCGGTCGCCACC
ATGGTGTCTAAGGGCGAAGAGCTGATCGAGGAAAATATGCGTATGAAGGTGGTCATGGAAGGTTCGGTCA
ACGGCCACCAATTCAAATGCACAGGTGAAGGAGAAGGCAGACCGTACGAGGGAGTGCAAACCATGAGGAT
CAAAGTCATCGAGGGAGGACCCCTGCCATTTGCCTTTGACATTCTTGCCACGTCGTTCCTGTTCGGCAGC
AAGACCTTTATCAAGTACCCGGCCGACATCCCTGATTTCTTCGAACAGTCCTTTCCTGAGGGCTTTACTT
GGGAAAGAGTTACGAGATACGAAGATGGTGGAGTAGTCACCGTCACGCAGGACACCAGCCTTGAGGATGG
TGGGCTCGTCTACAACGTCAAGGTCAGAGGGGTAAACTTTCACTCCAAGGGTCCCGTGATGCAGAAGAAG
ACCGAGGGTTGGGAGCCTTTCACAGAGATGATGTATCCAGCAGATGGTGGTCTGAGAGGATATACCGACA
TCGCACTGAAAGTTGATGGTGGTGGCCATCTGCACGCCAACATCGTGACAACTTACAGGTCAAAAAAGAC
CGTCGGGAACATCAAGATGCCCGGTGTCCATGCCGTTGATTACCGCCTGGAAAGGATCGAAGAGAGTGAC
AATGAAACCTACGTAGTGCTAAGAGAAGTGGCAGTTGCCAAATACAGCAACCTTGGTGGTGGCATGGACG
AGCTGTTCAAGTAAGCGGCCGCGACTCTAGATCATAATCAGCCATACCACATTTGTAGAGGTTTTACTTG
CTTTAAAAAACCTCCCACACCTCCCCCTGAACCTGAAACATAAAATGAATGCAATTGTTGTTGTTAACTT
GTTTATTGCAGCTTATAATGGTTACAAATAAAGCAATAGCATCACAAATTTCACAAATAAAGCATTTTTT
TCACTGCATTCTAGTTGTGGTTTGTCCAAACTCATCAATGTATCTTAAGGCGTAAATTGTAAGCGTTAAT
ATTTTGTTAAAATTCGCGTTAAATTTTTGTTAAATCAGCTCATTTTTTAACCAATAGGCCGAAATCGGCA
AAATCCCTTATAAATCAAAAGAATAGACCGAGATAGGGT
[37 nt withheld, positions 4240-4276]
AAAGAACGTGGACTCCAACGTCAAAGG
[49 nt withheld, positions 4304-4352]
T
[91 nt withheld, positions 4354-4444]
G
[124 nt withheld, positions 4446-4569]
CAGGTGGCACTTTTCGGGGAAATGTGCGCGGAACCCCTATTTGTTTATTTTTCTAAATACATTCAAATAT
GTATCCGCTCATGAGACAATAACCCTGATAAATGCTTCAATAATATTGAAAAAGGAAGAGTCCTGAGGCG
GAAAGAACCAGCTGTGGAATGTGTGTCAGTTAGGGTGTGGAAA
Features (pLannotate 1.2.2; 14 found; start..end, strand, type, name):
    342..1136    +  CDS            NeoR/KanR: aminoglycoside phosphotransferase from Tn5; aph(3')-II (or nptII); confers resistance to neomycin, kanamycin, and G418 (Geneticin®)
   1157..1309    +  CDS            ble (fragment): BLE_KLEPN - Experimental evidence at protein level: Swiss-Prot protein existence level 1. Binding protein with a strong affinity to the bleomycin family of antibiotics. Binds to CL990; an antimitotic-antibiotic compound. From Klebsiella pneumoniae.
   1368..1415    +  polyA_signal   HSV TK poly(A) signal: herpes simplex virus thymidine kinase polyadenylation signal (Cole and Stacy, 1985)
   1506..1522    -  polyA_signal   bGH poly(A) signal (fragment): bovine growth hormone polyadenylation signal
   1744..2332    +  rep_origin     ori: high-copy-number ColE1/pMB1/pBR322/pUC origin of replication
   2507..2810    +  enhancer       CMV enhancer: human cytomegalovirus immediate early enhancer
   2811..3014    +  promoter       CMV promoter: human cytomegalovirus (CMV) immediate early promoter
   3043..3117    +  CDS            COX8 presequence: mitochondrial presequence of human cytochrome c oxidase subunit VIII (Rizutto et al., 1989)
   3151..3861    +  CDS            mRuby3: monomeric red fluorescent protein derived from mRuby2, with improved brightness and photostability (Bajar et al., 2016)
   3880..3963    +  CDS            large T antigen (fragment): large T antigen from SV40 (simian virus 40)
   3986..4107    +  polyA_signal   SV40 poly(A) signal: SV40 polyadenylation signal
   4141..4569    -  rep_origin     f1 ori (sequence partly withheld): f1 bacteriophage origin of replication; arrow indicates direction of (+) strand synthesis
   4596..4700    +  promoter       AmpR promoter: bla
   4702..307     +  promoter       SV40 promoter (across the origin): SV40 enhancer and early promoter
