[The description below was written by a language model from this plasmid's Addgene catalogue record and pLannotate feature annotations shown in this document.]
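Description:
pMito-Electra2 is a 4,752 bp mammalian expression plasmid built on a pN1-type backbone, designed to label mitochondria with the blue fluorescent protein Electra2. It is propagated in E. coli at high copy from a ColE1/pUC-type origin and selected with kanamycin. The same Tn5 NeoR/KanR aminoglycoside phosphotransferase gene serves both hosts: a bacterial (bla-derived) promoter drives it in E. coli, while the adjacent SV40 enhancer/early promoter drives it in mammalian cells, where it confers G418 resistance, with the HSV TK polyadenylation signal terminating the transcript. An f1 origin is also present, allowing single-stranded DNA production.

The payload is an 822 bp synthetic insert, COX8A-Electra2, placed between retained AgeI and NotI sites under the human CMV immediate-early enhancer and promoter and followed by the SV40 poly(A) signal. The N-terminal part is the mitochondrial presequence of human cytochrome c oxidase subunit VIII, a short targeting peptide that directs import of the fused protein into the mitochondrial matrix. Electra2 is fused to its C-terminus. The automated annotation labels the fluorescent protein coding region as mRuby3, which most likely reflects sequence similarity to a related protein in the annotation database rather than the actual identity, since the catalogue entry specifies Electra2. Short annotated fragments (ble, bGH poly(A), SV40 large T antigen) appear to be backbone remnants or partial matches rather than functional elements.

The construct is intended for transient or G418-selected stable expression in mammalian cells to visualise mitochondria in the blue channel, and it comes from work on optimising blue fluorescent proteins.
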