Addgene plasmid #184927: pMito-Electra2
Purpose: Mitochondrial labeling with blue fluorescent protein Electra2 fused to partial COX8A
Depositing lab: Kiryl Piatkevich. Depositing organization: Westlake University. Publication: Dual-expression system for blue fluorescent protein optimization. Papadaki S, Wang X, Wang Y, Zhang H, Jia S, Liu S, Yang M, Zhang D, Jia JM, Koster RW, Namikawa K, Piatkevich KD. Sci Rep. 2022 Jun 17;12(1):10190. doi: 10.1038/s41598-022-13214-0. PubMed 35715437.
Backbone
  Vector backbone: pN1
  Backbone size w/o insert (bp): 3930
  Total vector size (bp): 4752
  Vector type: Mammalian Expression
  Selectable markers: Neomycin (select with G418)
Growth in bacteria
  Bacterial resistance: Kanamycin, 50 μg/mL
  Growth temperature: 37°C
  Growth strain: DH5alpha
  Copy number: High Copy
Gene/Insert
  Gene/Insert name: COX8A-Electra2
  Species: Synthetic
  Insert size (bp): 822
  GenBank ID: NM_004074 OL631607
  Promoter: CMV
  Tag / fusion protein: Electra2 (C terminal on backbone)
  Cloning method: Restriction Enzyme; 5′ cloning site AgeI (not destroyed); 3′ cloning site NotI (not destroyed)
  Sequencing primers: 5′ CMV-F; 3′ SV40pA-R
Terms and licenses: Academic/Nonprofit Terms; Industry Terms: Not Available to Industry
How to cite: pMito-Electra2 was a gift from Kiryl Piatkevich (Addgene plasmid # 184927 ; http://n2t.net/addgene:184927 ; RRID:Addgene_184927)
